Addgene plasmid #249004: pKlab966-pUC19-HAL-BRCA1-BSD-P2A-2xHA-FKBP12-F36V-HAR-BRCA1
Purpose: This plasmid expresses the degron tag knock-in sequence at the N-terminus of the endogenous BRCA1 locus
Depositing lab: Georgios Karras. Depositing organization: University of Texas MD Anderson Cancer Center. Publication: HSP90 buffers deleterious genetic variations in BRCA1. Gracia B, Zhang XH, Montes P, Pham TC, Huang M, Chen J, Karras GI. Mol Cell. 2025 Nov 19:S1097-2765(25)00867-6. doi: 10.1016/j.molcel.2025.10.026. PubMed 41265458.
Backbone
  Vector backbone: pVAX1
  Vector type: CRISPR
  Selectable markers: Blasticidin
Growth in bacteria
  Bacterial resistance: Ampicillin, 100 μg/mL
  Growth temperature: 37°C
  Growth strain: DH5alpha
  Copy number: High Copy
Gene/Insert
  Gene/Insert name: FKBP12
  Species: H. sapiens (human)
  Entrez Gene: FKBP1A (a.k.a. FKBP-12, FKBP-1A, FKBP1, FKBP12, PKC12, PKCI2, PPIASE)
  Tag / fusion protein: 2xHA (N terminal on insert)
  Cloning method: Restriction Enzyme; 5′ cloning site Unknown (unknown if destroyed)
Terms and licenses: Academic/Nonprofit Terms; Industry Terms: Not Available to Industry
How to cite: pKlab966-pUC19-HAL-BRCA1-BSD-P2A-2xHA-FKBP12-F36V-HAR-BRCA1 was a gift from Georgios Karras (Addgene plasmid # 249004 ; http://n2t.net/addgene:249004 ; RRID:Addgene_249004)
