[The description below was written by a language model from this plasmid's Addgene catalogue record and pLannotate feature annotations shown in this document.]
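Description:
pKlab966-pUC19-HAL-BRCA1-BSD-P2A-2xHA-FKBP12-F36V-HAR-BRCA1 is a 4.9 kb homology-directed repair donor plasmid, catalogued as a CRISPR vector, for inserting a dTAG-type degron at the N-terminus of the endogenous human BRCA1 gene. The catalogue lists pVAX1 as the backbone, but the plasmid name and the annotated features point to pUC19. These features include an AmpR promoter and β-lactamase gene, a high-copy ColE1/pUC origin, lac promoter/operator elements, the pUC18/19 multiple cloning site and a lacZα fragment. It is propagated in E. coli under ampicillin selection.

According to the name, the payload is a knock-in cassette flanked by left and right BRCA1 homology arms (HAL and HAR). The feature table does not annotate the arms, but they presumably occupy the unannotated stretches on either side of the cassette. A short hit to C9orf85 downstream is probably an incidental match. The cassette contains the blasticidin S deaminase gene (BSD), followed per the name by a P2A self-cleaving peptide and a 2xHA epitope tag, then the F36V mutant of human FKBP12 (annotated as DmrB). No mammalian promoter is annotated, which is consistent with a design in which expression depends on in-frame integration behind the endogenous BRCA1 promoter. Correctly targeted cells would then become blasticidin resistant, while P2A separates the resistance protein from a 2xHA-FKBP12-F36V-BRCA1 fusion.

FKBP12-F36V binds synthetic ligands that do not bind wild-type FKBP12, so heterobifunctional degrader compounds can trigger rapid, inducible depletion of the tagged BRCA1. The HA tag allows detection of the fusion. The plasmid carries no annotated Cas9 or guide RNA, so these would have to be supplied separately.
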