Features (pLannotate 1.2.2; 14 found; start..end, strand, type, name):
     96..200     +  promoter       AmpR promoter: bla
    201..1061    +  CDS            AmpR: β-lactamase; bla; confers resistance to ampicillin, carbenicillin, and related antibiotics
   1232..1820    +  rep_origin     ori: high-copy-number ColE1/pMB1/pBR322/pUC origin of replication
   2003..2095    +  CDS            lacI (fragment): lac repressor; lacI; The lac repressor binds to the lac operator to inhibit transcription in E. coli. This inhibition can be relieved by adding lactose or isopropyl-β-D-thiogalactopyranoside (IPTG).
   2108..2129    +  protein_bind   CAP binding site: CAP binding activates transcription in the presence of cAMP. E. coli catabolite activator protein
   2144..2174    +  promoter       lac promoter: promoter for the E. coli lac operon
   2182..2198    +  protein_bind   lac operator: The lac repressor binds to the lac operator to inhibit transcription in E. coli. This inhibition can be relieved by adding lactose or isopropyl-β-D-thiogalactopyranoside (IPTG). lac repressor encoded by lacI
   2235..2291    -  misc_feature   MCS: pUC18/19 multiple cloning site
   2288..2445    +  CDS            lacZα (fragment): LacZα fragment of β-galactosidase; lacZ fragment
   2451..2550    -  misc_feature   bom (fragment): basis of mobility region from pBR322
   3253..3648    +  CDS            BSD: blasticidin S deaminase; Aspergillus terreus BSD; confers resistance to blasticidin
   3781..4101    +  CDS            DmrB: F36V mutant of FK506-binding protein FKBP12 binds synthetic ligands that do not bind wild-type FKBP
   4659..4802    -  CDS            C9orf85 (fragment): CI085_HUMAN - Experimental evidence at protein level: Swiss-Prot protein existence level 1. From Homo sapiens (Human).
   4876..1       -  CDS            rop (fragment) (across the origin): Rop protein, which maintains plasmids at low copy number; rop
>Addgene plasmid #249004 | pKlab966-pUC19-HAL-BRCA1-BSD-P2A-2xHA-FKBP12-F36V-HAR-BRCA1 | addgene full sequence | sequence record 494427 | Addgene NGS Result
GACGAAAGGGCCTCGTGATACGCCTATTTTTATAGGTTAATGTCATGATAATAATGGTTTCTTAGACGTC
AGGTGGCACTTTTCGGGGAAATGTGCGCGGAACCCCTATTTGTTTATTTTTCTAAATACATTCAAATATG
TATCCGCTCATGAGACAATAACCCTGATAAATGCTTCAATAATATTGAAAAAGGAAGAGTATGAGTATTC
AACATTTCCGTGTCGCCCTTATTCCCTTTTTTGCGGCATTTTGCCTTCCTGTTTTTGCTCACCCAGAAAC
GCTGGTGAAAGTAAAAGATGCTGAAGATCAGTTGGGTGCACGAGTGGGTTACATCGAACTGGATCTCAAC
AGCGGTAAGATCCTTGAGAGTTTTCGCCCCGAAGAACGTTTTCCAATGATGAGCACTTTTAAAGTTCTGC
TATGTGGCGCGGTATTATCCCGTATTGACGCCGGGCAAGAGCAACTCGGTCGCCGCATACACTATTCTCA
GAATGACTTGGTTGAGTACTCACCAGTCACAGAAAAGCATCTTACGGATGGCATGACAGTAAGAGAATTA
TGCAGTGCTGCCATAACCATGAGTGATAACACTGCGGCCAACTTACTTCTGACAACGATCGGAGGACCGA
AGGAGCTAACCGCTTTTTTGCACAACATGGGGGATCATGTAACTCGCCTTGATCGTTGGGAACCGGAGCT
GAATGAAGCCATACCAAACGACGAGCGTGACACCACGATGCCTGTAGCAATGGCAACAACGTTGCGCAAA
CTATTAACTGGCGAACTACTTACTCTAGCTTCCCGGCAACAATTAATAGACTGGATGGAGGCGGATAAAG
TTGCAGGACCACTTCTGCGCTCGGCCCTTCCGGCTGGCTGGTTTATTGCTGATAAATCTGGAGCCGGTGA
GCGTGGGTCTCGCGGTATCATTGCAGCACTGGGGCCAGATGGTAAGCCCTCCCGTATCGTAGTTATCTAC
ACGACGGGGAGTCAGGCAACTATGGATGAACGAAATAGACAGATCGCTGAGATAGGTGCCTCACTGATTA
AGCATTGGTAACTGTCAGACCAAGTTTACTCATATATACTTTAGATTGATTTAAAACTTCATTTTTAATT
TAAAAGGATCTAGGTGAAGATCCTTTTTGATAATCTCATGACCAAAATCCCTTAACGTGAGTTTTCGTTC
CACTGAGCGTCAGACCCCGTAGAAAAGATCAAAGGATCTTCTTGAGATCCTTTTTTTCTGCGCGTAATCT
GCTGCTTGCAAACAAAAAAACCACCGCTACCAGCGGTGGTTTGTTTGCCGGATCAAGAGCTACCAACTCT
TTTTCCGAAGGTAACTGGCTTCAGCAGAGCGCAGATACCAAATACTGTTCTTCTAGTGTAGCCGTAGTTA
GGCCACCACTTCAAGAACTCTGTAGCACCGCCTACATACCTCGCTCTGCTAATCCTGTTACCAGTGGCTG
CTGCCAGTGGCGATAAGTCGTGTCTTACCGGGTTGGACTCAAGACGATAGTTACCGGATAAGGCGCAGCG
GTCGGGCTGAACGGGGGGTTCGTGCACACAGCCCAGCTTGGAGCGAACGACCTACACCGAACTGAGATAC
CTACAGCGTGAGCTATGAGAAAGCGCCACGCTTCCCGAAGGGAGAAAGGCGGACAGGTATCCGGTAAGCG
GCAGGGTCGGAACAGGAGAGCGCACGAGGGAGCTTCCAGGGGGAAACGCCTGGTATCTTTATAGTCCTGT
CGGGTTTCGCCACCTCTGACTTGAGCGTCGATTTTTGTGATGCTCGTCAGGGGGGCGGAGCCTATGGAAA
AACGCCAGCAACGCGGCCTTTTTACGGTTCCTGGCCTTTTGCTGGCCTTTTGCTCACATGTTCTTTCCTG
CGTTATCCCCTGATTCTGTGGATAACCGTATTACCGCCTTTGAGTGAGCTGATACCGCTCGCCGCAGCCG
AACGACCGAGCGCAGCGAGTCAGTGAGCGAGGAAGCGGAAGAGCGCCCAATACGCAAACCGCCTCTCCCC
GCGCGTTGGCCGATTCATTAATGCAGCTGGCACGACAGGTTTCCCGACTGGAAAGCGGGCAGTGAGCGCA
ACGCAATTAATGTGAGTTAGCTCACTCATTAGGCACCCCAGGCTTTACACTTTATGCTTCCGGCTCGTAT
GTTGTGTGGAATTGTGAGCGGATAACAATTTCACACAGGAAACAGCTATGACCATGATTACGCCAAGCTT
GCATGCCTGCAGGTCGACTCTAGAGGATCCCCGGGTACCGAGCTCGAATTCACTGGCCGTCGTTTTACAA
CGTCGTGACTGGGAAAACCCTGGCGTTACCCAACTTAATCGCCTTGCAGCACATCCCCCTTTCGCCAGCT
GGCGTAATAGCGAAGAGGCCCGCACCGATCGCCCTTCCCAACAGTTGCGCAGCCTGAATGGCGAATGGCG
CCTGATGCGGTATTTTCTCCTTACGCATCTGTGCGGTATTTCACACCGCATATGGTGCACTCTCAGTACA
ATCTGCTCTGATGCCGCATAGTTAAGCCAGCCCCGACACCCGCCAACACCCGCTGACGCGCCCTGACGGG
CTTGTCTGCTCCCGGCATCCGCTTACAGACAAGCTGTGACCGTCTTGTGGAAGAAGAGGTGCCAGGAATA
TGTCTGGGAAGGGGAGGAGACAGGATTTTGTGGGAGGGAGAACTTAAGAACTGGATCCATTTGCGCCATT
GAGAAAGCGCAAGAGGGAAGTAGAGGAGCGTCAGTAGTAACAGATGCTGCCGGCAGGGATGTGCTTGAGG
AGGATCCAGAGATGAGAGCAGGTCACTGGGAAAGGTTAGGGGCGGGGAGGCCTTGATTGGTGTTGGTTTG
GTCGTTGTTGATTTTGGTTTTATGCAAGAAAAAGAAAACAACCAGAAACATTGGAGAAAGCTAAGGCTAC
CACCACCTACCCGGTCAGTCACTCCTCTGTAGCTTTCTCTTTCTTGGAGAAAGGAAAAGACCCAAGGGGT
TGGCAGCGATATGTGAAAAAATTCAGAATTTATGTTGTCTAATTACAAAAAGCAACTTCTAGAATCTTTA
AAAATAAAGGACGTTGTCATTAGTTCTTTGGTTTGTATCATTCTAAAACCTTCCAAATCTTAAATTTACT
TTATTTTAAAATGATAAAATGAAGTTGTCATTTTATAAACCTTTTAAAAAGATATATATATATGTTTTTC
TAATGTGTTAAAGTTCATTCGTAGACAATCAAATGGCCAAGCCTTTGTCTCAAGAAGAATCCACCCTCAT
TGAAAGAGCAACGGCTACAATCAACAGCATCCCCATCTCTGAAGACTACAGCGTCGCCAGCGCAGCTCTC
TCTAGCGACGGCCGCATCTTCACTGGTGTCAATGTATATCATTTTACTGGGGGACCTTGTGCAGAACTCG
TGGTGCTGGGCACTGCTGCTGCTGCGGCAGCTGGCAACCTGACTTGTATCGTCGCGATCGGAAATGAGAA
CAGGGGCATCTTGAGCCCCTGCGGACGGTGCCGACAGGTGCTTCTCGATCTGCATCCTGGGATCAAAGCC
ATAGTGAAGGACAGTGATGGACAGCCGACGGCAGTTGGGATTCGTGAATTGCTGCCCTCTGGTTATGTGT
GGGAGGGCGGAAGCGGAGCTACTAACTTCAGCCTGCTGAAGCAGGCTGGAGACGTGGAGGAGAACCCTGG
ACCTTACCCCTACGACGTGCCCGACTACGCCGGCTATCCGTATGATGTCCCGGACTATGCAGGAAGCGGA
GGAGTGCAGGTGGAAACCATCTCCCCAGGAGACGGGCGCACCTTCCCCAAGCGCGGCCAGACCTGCGTGG
TGCACTACACCGGGATGCTTGAAGATGGAAAGAAAGTTGATTCCTCCCGGGACAGAAACAAGCCCTTTAA
GTTTATGCTAGGCAAGCAGGAGGTGATCCGAGGCTGGGAAGAAGGGGTTGCCCAGATGAGTGTGGGTCAG
AGAGCCAAACTGACTATATCTCCAGATTATGCCTATGGTGCCACTGGGCACCCAGGCATCATCCCACCAC
ATGCCACTCTCGTCTTCGATGTGGAGCTTCTAAAACTGGAAGGTGGCGGTGGCTCGGGCGGTGGTGGGTC
GGGTGGCGGCGGATCTATGGATTTATCTGCTCTTCGCGTTGAAGAAGTACAAAATGTCATTAATGCTATG
CAGAAAATCTTAGAGTGTCCCATCTGGTAAGTCAGCACAAGAGTGTATTAATTTGGGATTCCTATGATTA
TCTCCTATGCAAATGAACAGAATTGACCTTACATACTAGGGAAGAAAAGACATGTCTAGTAAGATTAGGC
TATTGTAATTGCTGATTTTCTTAACTGAAGAACTTTAAAAATATAGAAAATGATTCCTTGTTCTCCATCC
ACTCTGCCTCTCCCACTCCTCTCCTTTTCAACACAAATCCTGTGGTCCGGGAAAGACAGGGACTCTGTCT
TGATTGGTTCTGCACTGGGGCAGGAATCTAGTTTAGATTAACTGGCATTTTGGCTTTTCTTCCAGCTCTA
AAACAAGCTCCATCACTTGAAATGGCAAAATAAAATCATGGATGAGGCCGAGGGCGGTGGCTTACGCCTG
TAATCCCAGCACTTTGGGAGGCCAAGGTGGTAGGATCACGAGGTCAGGAGATCGAGACCATCCTGGCCAA
CATGGTGAAACCCCCTCTCCACTAAAAATACAAAAATTAGCTGGGCGTAGTGGCATGTGCCTGTAATCCC
AGCTACTCAGGAGGCTGAGGCAGGAGAATCACTTGAACCAGGAGGCAGATGTTGCTGTGAGCCAATATGG
CACCACTGAACTCCAGCGACAGAGCTAAACCGGGAGCTGCATGTGTCAGAGGTTTTCACCGTCATCACCG
AAACGCGCGA
